>Addgene plasmid #168009 | APneg-VAMP1c | addgene full sequence | sequence record 331952 | Addgene NGS Result
AGGCGAGATCACCAAGGTAGTCGGCAAAACGGATCGCTTCATGTGGCAGTAGAAAAAAGACTGCACCGGT
GCGTCAGCAGAATATGTGATACAGGATATATTCCGCTTCCTCGCTCACTGACTCGCTACGCTCGGTCGTT
CGACTGCGGCGAGCGGAAATGGCTTACGAACGGGGCGGAGATTTCCTGGAAGATGCCAGGAAGATACTTA
ACAGGGAAGTGAGAGGGCCGCGGCAAAGCCGTTTTTCCATAGGCTCCGCCCCCCTGACAAGCATCACGAA
ATCTGACGCTCAAATCAGTGGTGGCGAAACCCGACAGGACTATAAAGATACCAGGCGTTTCCCCCTGGCG
GCTCCCTCGTGCGCTCTCCTGTTCCTGCCTTTCGGTTTACCGGTGTCATTCCGCTGTTATGGCCGCGTTT
GTCTCATTCCACGCCTGACACTCAGTTCCGGGTAGGCAGTTCGCTCCAAGCTGGACTGTATGCACGAACC
CCCCGTTCAGTCCGACCGCTGCGCCTTATCCGGTAACTATCGTCTTGAGTCCAACCCGGAAAGACATGCA
AAAGCACCACTGGCAGCAGCCACTGGTAATTGATTTAGAGGAGTTAGTCTTGAAGTCATGCGCCGGTTAA
GGCTAAACTGAAAGGACAAGTTTTGGTGACTGCGCTCCTCCAAGCCAGTTACCTCGGTTCAAAGAGTTGG
TAGCTCAGAGAACCTTCGAAAAACCGCCCTGCAAGGCGGTTTTTTCGTTTTCAGAGCAAGAGATTACGCG
CAGACCAAAACGATCTCAAGAAGATCATCTTATTAAGGGGTCTGACGCTCAGTGGAACGAAAACTCACGT
TAAGGGATTTTGGTCATGAGATTATCAAAAAGGATCTTCACCTAGATCCTTTTAAATTAAAAATGAAGTT
TTAAATCAATCTAAAGTATATATGAGTAAACTTGGTCTGACAGTTACCAATGCTTAATCAGTGAGGCACC
TATCTCAGCGATCTGTCTATTTCGTTCATCCATAGTTGCCTGACTCCCCGTCGTGTAGATAACTACGATA
CGGGAGGGCTTACCATCTGGCCCCAGTGCTGCAATGATACCGCGAGACCCACGCTCACCGGCTCCAGATT
TATCAGCAATAAACCAGCCAGCCGATTCGAGCTCGCCCGGGGATCGACCAGTTGGTGATTTTGAACTTTT
GCTTTGCCACGGAACGGTCTGCGTTGTCGGGAAGATGCGTGATCTGATCCTTCAACTCAGCAAAAGTTCG
ATTTATTCAACAAAGCCGCCGTCCCGTCAAGTCAGCGTAATGCTCTGCCAGTGTTACAACCAATTAACAA
GAGGACATCCGGTCAAATAAAACGAAAGGCTCAGTCGAAAGACTGGGCCTTTCGTTTTGCTGAGGAGACT
TAGGGACCCTACTAATACGACTCACTATAGGGAGAAAGAAGGAGCGACATTGCTCCGTGTATTCACTCGT
TGGAATGAATACACAGTGCAGTGTTTATTCTGTTATTTATGCCAAAAATAAAGGCCACTATCAGGCAGCT
TTGTTGTTCTGTTTACCAAGTTCAGGAGGTAACTCATAAGAAAGACCTGCAGGGCAGTAAAAAAAAAGGA
AAA
[65 nt withheld, positions 1614-1678]
CATCACCATCACCATCA
[33 nt withheld, positions 1696-1728]
C
[98 nt withheld, positions 1730-1827]
A
[305 nt withheld, positions 1829-2133]
G
[176 nt withheld, positions 2135-2310]
CCAATCGTCTGACCTGCCTCAACCTCCTGTC
[82 nt withheld, positions 2342-2423]
GCTCTGAGGGAGGCGGTTCCGGTGGTGGCTC
[36 nt withheld, positions 2455-2490]
A
[35 nt withheld, positions 2492-2526]
CCTCCCTCAATCGGTTGAATGTCGCCCTTTTGTCTTTGGCGCTGGTAAACCTTACGAGTTCAGTATCGAC
TGCGATAAGATCAACCTGTTCCGC
[50 nt withheld, positions 2621-2670]
T
[37 nt withheld, positions 2672-2708]
GAAATTTGGAAACTTTTTGCTTACATACCAACCTCCCCAATTTTCCCAAACAGAGGTAATGAAACGTTTG
GTTAAATTAGGTCGCATCTCTGAGGAGTGTGGTTTTGATACCGTATGGTTACTGGAGCATCATTTCACGG
AGTTTGGTTTGCTTGGTAACCCTTATGTCGCTGCTGCATATTTACTTGGCGCGACTAAAAAATTGAATGT
AGGAACTGCCGCTATTGTTCTTCCCACAGCCCATCCAGTACGCCAACTTGAAGATGTGAATTTATTGGAT
CAAATGTCAAAAGGACGATTTCGGTTTGGTATTTGCCGAGGGCTTTACAACAAGGACTTTCGCGTATTCG
GCACAGATATGAATAACAGTCGCGCCTTAGCGGAATGCTGGTACGGGCTGATAAAGAATGGCATGACAGA
GGGATATATGGAAGCTGATAATGAACATATCAAGTTCCATAAGGTAAAAGTAAACCCCGCGGCGTATAGC
AGAGGTGGCGCACCGGTTTATGTGGTGGCTGAATCAGCTTCGACGACTGAGTGGGCTGCTCAATTTGGCC
TACCGATGATATTAAGTTGGATTATAAATACTAACGAAAAGAAAGCACAACTTGAGCTTTATAATGAAGT
GGCTCAAGAATATGGGCACGATATTCATAATATCGACCATTGCTTATCATATATAACATCTGTAGATCAT
GACTCAATTAAAGCGAAAGAGATTTGCCGGAAATTTCTGGGGCATTGGTATGATTCTTATGTGAATGCTA
CGACTATTTTTGATGATTCAGACCAAACAAGAGGTTATGATTTCAATAAAGGGCAGTGGCGTGACTTTGT
ATTAAAAGGACATAAAGATACTAATCGCCGTATTGATTACAGTTACGAAATCAATCCCGTGGGAACGCCG
CAGGAATGTATTGACATAATTCAAAAAGACATTGATGCTACAGGAATATCAAATATTTGTTGTGGATTTG
AAGCTAATGGAACAGTAGACGAAATTATTGCTTCCATGAAGCTCTTCCAGTCTGATGTCATGCCATTTCT
TAAAGAAAAACAACGTTCGCTATTATATTATGGCGGTGGCGGTAGCGGCGGTGGCGGTAGCGGCGGTGGC
GGTAGCGGCGGTGGCGGTAGCAAATTTGGATTGTTCTTCCTTAACTTCATCAATTCAACAACTGTTCAAG
AACAGAGTATAGTTCGCATGCAGGAAATAACGGAGTATGTTGATAAGTTGAATTTTGAACAGATTTTAGT
GTATGAAAATCATTTTTCAGATAATGGTGTTGTCGGCGCTCCTCTGACTGTTTCTGGTTTTCTGCTCGGT
TTAACAGAGAAAATTAAAATTGGTTCATTAAATCACATCATTACAACTCATCATCCTGTCCGCATAGCGG
AGGAAGCTTGCTTATTGGATCAGTTAAGTGAAGGGAGATTTATTTTAGGGTTTAGTGATTGCGAAAAAAA
AGATGAAATGCATTTTTTTAATCGCCCGGTTGAATATCAACAGCAACTATTTGAAGAGTGTTATGAAATC
ATTAACGATGCTTTAACAACAGGCTATTGTAATCCAGATAACGATTTTTATAGCTTCCCTAAAATATCTG
TAAATCCCCATGCTTATACGCCAGGCGGACCTCGGAAATATGTAACAGCAACCAGTCATCATATTGTTGA
GTGGGCGGCCAAAAAAGGTATTCCTCTCATCTTTAAGTGGGATGATTCTAATGATGTTAGATATGAATAT
GCTGAAAGATATAAAGCCGTTGCGGATAAATATGACGTTGACCTATCAGAGATAGACCATCAGTTAATGA
TATTAGTTAACTATAACGAAGATAGTAATAAAGCTAAACAAGAGACGCGTGCATTTATTAGTGATTATGT
TCTTGAAATGCACCCTAATGAAAATTTCGAAAATAAACTTGAAGAAATAATTGCAGAAAACGCTGTCGGA
AATTATACGGAGTGTATAACTGCGGCTAAGTTGGCAATTGAAAAGTGTGGTGCGAAAAGTGTATTGCTGT
CCTTTGAACCAATGAATGATTTGATGAGCCAAAAAAATGTAATCAATATTGTTGATGATAATATTAAGAA
GTACCACACGGAATATACCTAAACTTAATTAACGGCACTCCTCAGCAAATATAATGACCCTCTTGATAAC
CCAAGAGGGCATTTTTTAATGCCCATGGCGTCAATTCCGATTTCCGGTATTCTAGAGCACAGCTAACACC
ACGTCGTCCCTATCTGCTGCCCTAGGTCTATGAGTGGTTGCTGGATAACTTTACGGGCATGCATAAGGCT
CGTATAATATATTCAGGGAGACCACAACGGTTTCCCTCTACAAATAATTTTGTTTAACTTTTACTAGAGT
TCCTTCCTCGAAAGGAAAAAAAAATGGCTCGTGTACAGTTTAAACAACGTGAATCTACTGACGCAATCTT
TGTTCACTGCTCGGCTACCAAGCCAAGTCAGAATGTTGGTGTCCGTGAGATTCGCCAGTGGCACAAAGAG
CAGGGTTGGCTCGATGTGGGATACCACTTTATCATCAAGCGAGACGGTACTGTGGAGGCAGGACGAGATG
AGATGGCTGTAGGCTCTCACGCTAAGGGTTACAACCACAACTCTATCGGCGTCTGCCTTGTTGGTGGTAT
CGACGATAAAGGTAAGTTCGACGCTAACTTTACGCCAGCCCAAATGCAATCCCTTCGCTCACTGCTTGTC
ACACTGCTGGCTAAGTACGAAGGCGCTGTGCTTCGCGCCCATCATGAGGTGGCGCCGAAGGCTTCCCCTT
CGTTCGACCTTAAGCGTTGGTGGGAGAAGAACGAACTGGTCACATCTGACCGTACCTCTAACCGTCGTCT
GCAGCAGACCCAGGCTCAGGTTGAAGAAGTTGTTGACATCATCCGTGTTAACGTTGACAAAGTTCTGGAA
CGTGACCAGAAACTGTCTGAACTGGACGACCGTGCTGACGCTCTGCAGGCTGGTGCTTCTCAGTTCGAAT
CTTCTGCTGCTAAACTGAAACGTAACACGATTAACATCGCTAAGAACGACTTCTCTGACATCGAACTGGC
TGCTATCCCGTTCAACACTCTGGCTGACCATTACGGTGAGCGTTTAGCTCGCGAACAGTTGGCCCTTGAG
CATGAGTCTTACGAGATGGGTGAAGCACGCTTCCGCAAGATGTTTGAGCGTCAACTTAAAGCTGGTGAGG
TTGCGGATAACGCTGCCGCTAAGCCTCTCATCACTACCCTACTCCCTAAGATGATTGCACGCATCAACGA
CTGGTTTGAGGAAGTGAAAGCTAAGCGCGGCAAGCGCCCGACAGCCTTCCAGTTCCTGCAAGAAATCAAG
CCGGAAGCCGTAGCGTACATCACCATTAAGACCACTCTGGCTTGCCTAACCAGTGCTGACAATACAACCG
TTCAGGCTGTAGCAAGCGCAATCGGTCGGGCCATTGAGGACGAGGCTCGCTTCGGTCGTATCCGTGACCT
TGAAGCTAAGCACTTCAAGAAAAACGTTGAGGAACAACTCAACAAGCGCGTAGGGCACGTCTACAAGAAA
GCATTTATGCAAGTTGTCGAGGCTGACATGCTCTCTAAGGGTCTACTCGGTGGCGAGGCGTGGTCTTCGT
GGCATAAGGAAGACTCTATTCATGTAGGAGTACGCTGCATCGAGATGCTCATTGAGTCAACCGGAATGGT
TAGCTTACACCGCCAAAATGCTGGCGTAGTAGGTCAAGACTCTGAGACTATCGAACTCGCACCTGAATAC
GCTGAGGCTATCGCAACCCGTGCAGGTGCGCTGGCTGGCATCTCTCCGATGTTCCAACCTTGCGTAGTTC
CTCCTAAGCCGTGGACTGGCATTACTGGTGGTGGCTATTGGGCTAACGGTCGTCGTCCTCTGGCGCTGGT
GCGTACTCACAGTAAGAAAGCACTGATGCGCTACGAAGACGTTTACATGCCTGAGGTGTACAAAGCGATT
AACATTGCGCAAAACACCGCATGGAAAATCAACAAGAAAGTCCTAGCGGTCGCCAACGTAATCACCAAGT
GGAAGCATTGTCCGGTCGAGGACATCCCTGCGATTGAGCGTGAAGAACTCCCGATGAAACCGGAAGACAT
CGACATGAATCCTGAGGCTCTCACCGCGTGGAAACGTGCTGCCGCTGCTGTGTACCGCAAGGACAAGGCT
CGCAAGTCTCGCCGTATCAGCCTTGAGTTCATGCTTGAGCAAGCCAATAAGTTTGCTAACCATAAGGCCA
TCTGGTTCCCTTACAACATGGACTGGCGCGGTCGTGTTTACGCTGTGTCAATGTTCAACCCGCAAGGTAA
CGATATGACCAAAGGACTGCTTACGCTGGCGAAAGGTAAACCAATCGGTAAGGAAGGTTACTACTGGCTG
AAAATCCACGGTGCAAACTGTGCGGGTGTCGATAAGGTTCCGTTCCCTGAGCGCATCAAGTTCATTGAGG
AAAACCACGAGAACATCATGGCTTGCGCTAAGTCTCCACTGGAGAACACTTGGTGGGCTGAGCAAGATTC
TCCGTTCTGCTTCCTTGCGTTCTGCTTTGAGTACGCTGGGGTACAGCACCACGGCCTGAGCTATAACTGC
TCCCTTCCGCTGGCGTTTGACGGGTCTTGCTCTGGCATCCAGCACTTCTCCGCGATGCTCCGAGATGAGG
TAGGTGGTCGCGCGGTTAACTTGCTTCCTAGTGAAACCGTTCAGGACATCTACGGGATTGTTGCTAAGAA
AGTCAACGAGATTCTACAAGCAGACGCAATCAATGGGACCGATAACGAAGTAGTTACCGTGACCGATGAG
AACACTGGTGAAATCTCTGAGAAAGTCAAGCTGGGCACTAAGGCACTGGCTGGTCAATGGCTGGCTTACG
GTGTTACTCGCAGTGTGACTAAGCGTTCAGTCATGACGCTGGCTTACGGGTCCAAAGAGTTCGGCTTCCG
TCAACAAGTGCTGGAAGATACCATTCAGCCAGCTATTGATTCCGGCAAGGGTCTGATGTTCACTCAGCCG
AATCAGGCTGCTGGATACATGGCTAAGCTGATTTGGGAATCTGTGAGCGTGACGGTGGTAGCTGCGGTTG
AAGCAATGAACTGGCTTAAGTCTGCTGCTAAGCTGCTGGCTGCTGAGGTCAAAGATAAGAAGACTGGAGA
GATTCTTCGCAAGCGTTGCGCTGTGCATTGGGTAACTCCTGATGGTTTCCCTGTGTGGCAGGAATACAAG
AAGCCTATTCAGACGCGCTTGAACCTGATGTTCCTCGGTCAGTTCCGCTTACAGCCTACCATTAACACCA
ACAAAGATAGCGAGATTGATGCACACAAACAGGAGTCTGGTATCGCTCCTAACTTTGTACACAGCCAAGA
CGGTAGCCACCTTCGTAAGACTGTAGTGTGGGCACACGAGAAGTACGGAATCGAATCTTTTGCACTGATT
CACGACTCCTTCGGTACCATTCCGGCTGACGCTGCGAACCTGTTCAAAGCAGTGCGCGAAACTATGGTTG
ACACATATGAGTCTTGTGATGTACTGGCTGATTTCTACGACCAGTTTGCTGACCAGTTGCACGAGTCTCA
ATTGGACAAAATGCCAGCACTTCCGGCTAAAGGTAACTTGAACCTCCGTGACATCTTAGAGTCGGACTTC
GCGTTCGCGTAATGGAGATTTTCAACATGCTCCCTCAATCGGTTGAATGTCGCCCTTTTGTCTTTGGCGC
TGGTAAACCATATGAA
[86 nt withheld, positions 8465-8550]
T
[63 nt withheld, positions 8552-8614]
AGAAAAAGGAAGAGTATGAGGGAAGCGGTGATCGCCGAAGTATCGACTCAACTATCAGAGGTAGTTGGCG
TCATCGAGCGCCATCTCGAACCGACGTTGCTGGCCGTACATTTGTACGGCTCCGCAGTGGATGGCGGCCT
GAAGCCACACAGTGATATTGATTTGCTGGTTACGGTGACCGTAAGGCTTGATGAAACAACGCGGCGAGCT
TTGATCAACGACCTTTTGGAAACTTCGGCTTCCCCTGGAGAGAGCGAGATTCTCCGCGCTGTAGAAGTCA
CCATTGTTGTGCACGACGACATCATTCCGTGGCGTTATCCAGCTAAGCGCGAACTGCAATTTGGAGAATG
GCAGCGCAATGACATTCTTGCAGGTATCTTCGAGCCAGCCACGATCGACATTGATCTGGCTATCTTGCTG
ACAAAAGCAAGAGAACATAGCGTTGCCTTGGTAGGTCCAGCGGCGGAGGAACTCTTTGATCCGGTTCCTG
AACAGGATCTATTTGAGGCGCTAAATGAAACCTTAACGCTATGGAACTCGCCGCCCGACTGGGCTGGCGA
TGAGCGAAATGTAGTGCTTACGTTGTCCCGCATTTGGTACAGCGCAGTAACCGGCAAAATCGCGCCGAAG
GATGTCGCTGCCGACTGGGCAATGGAGCGCCTGCCGGCCCAGTATCAGCCCGTCATACTTGAAGCTAGAC
AGGCTTATCTTGGACAAGAAGAAGATCGCTTGGCCTCGCGCGCAGATCAGTTGGAAGAATTTGTCCACTA
CGTGAA
Features (pLannotate 1.2.2; 16 found; start..end, strand, type, name):
    101..156     -  rep_origin     RSF ori (fragment): Plasmids containing the RSF 1030 origin of replication can be propagated in E. coli cells that contain additional plasmids with compatible origins.
    244..789     -  rep_origin     p15A ori: Plasmids containing the medium-copy-number p15A origin of replication can be propagated in E. coli cells that contain a second plasmid with the ColE1 origin.
    955..1144    -  CDS            bla(M) (fragment): β-lactamase lacking the signal sequence; bla(M); allows cytosolic expression of β-lactamase
   1344..1388    +  terminator     rrnB T1 terminator: transcription terminator T1 from the E. coli rrnB gene
   1413..1431    +  promoter       T7 promoter: promoter for bacteriophage T7 RNA polymerase
   1614..1678    +  CDS            M13 gene III (fragment) (sequence withheld): pIII; III; minor coat protein
   1679..1696    +  CDS            7xHis (fragment) (sequence partly withheld): 6xHis affinity tag
   1696..2455    +  CDS            M13 gene III (fragment) (sequence partly withheld): pIII; III; minor coat protein
   2707..3786    +  CDS            luxA (sequence partly withheld): LUXA1_PHOLU - Experimental evidence at protein level: Swiss-Prot protein existence level 1. Light-emitting reaction in luminous bacteria. From Photorhabdus luminescens (Xenorhabdus luminescens).
   3850..4830    +  CDS            LuxB: LuxB luciferase subunit; luxB; from the Photorhabdus luminescens bioluminescence operon
   5112..5561    +  CDS            T7 lysozyme: lysozyme from bacteriophage T7 inhibitor of T7 RNA polymerase
   5565..5741    +  CDS            VAMP3 (fragment): VAMP3_HUMAN - Also known as SYB3. Experimental evidence at protein level: Swiss-Prot protein existence level 1. SNARE involved in vesicular transport from the late endosomes to the trans-Golgi network. From Homo sapiens (Human).
   5742..8387    +  CDS            RPOL_BPT7: Experimental evidence at protein level: Swiss-Prot protein existence level 1. Highly processive DNA-dependent RNA polymerase that catalyzes the transcription of class II and class III viral genes. Recognizes a specific promoter sequence and enters first into an 'abortive phase' where very short transcripts are synthesized and released before proceeding to the processive transcription of long RNA chains. Unwinds the double-stranded DNA to expose the coding strand for templating. Participates in the initiation of viral DNA replication presumably by making primers accessible to the DNA polymerase
   8408..8587    +  CDS            M13 gene III (fragment) (sequence partly withheld): pIII; III; minor coat protein
   8590..8614    +  CDS            M13 gene VI (fragment) (sequence withheld): pVI; VI; minor coat protein
   8630..28      +  CDS            aadA (across the origin): S3AD_ECOLX - Experimental evidence at protein level: Swiss-Prot protein existence level 1. Mediates bacterial resistance to the antibiotics streptomycin and spectinomycin. From Escherichia coli.
