[The description below was written by a language model from this plasmid's Addgene catalogue record and pLannotate feature annotations shown in this document.]
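Description:
APneg-VAMP1c is a bacterial accessory plasmid for the negative-selection arm of phage-assisted continuous evolution (PACE), built for work on reprogramming the substrate specificity of botulinum neurotoxin proteases. It is selected with spectinomycin through an aadA gene and is catalogued as a low-copy plasmid on an SC101 backbone. However, the automated annotation of the sequenced record instead detects a p15A origin (plus a small RSF origin fragment) and no SC101 replicon, so the origin actually present should be checked rather than assumed. A short β-lactamase fragment is also annotated; it appears to be a cloning remnant.

The payload has two parts. The first is a protease-activated T7 RNA polymerase (the "T7PAP" of the insert name). In it, T7 lysozyme, a natural inhibitor of T7 RNA polymerase, is fused through a VAMP1 segment (residues T29–K89 per the record; the annotation tool labels it as the homologous VAMP3) to T7 RNA polymerase. While the linker is intact, the tethered lysozyme keeps the polymerase inhibited, and cleavage of the VAMP1 sequence by a protease releases polymerase activity. The promoter driving this fusion is not annotated.

The second part is a T7 promoter, placed after an rrnB T1 terminator, that drives an M13 gene III sequence followed by luxA and luxB. The gene III sequence is annotated as fragments interrupted by a His tag. In negative-selection PACE designs the gene III element is typically a dominant-negative pIII variant that impairs phage infectivity, although the record lists it only as gIII. Under that design, phage encoding proteases that still cut VAMP1 would be penalised, and the luciferase gives a luminescent readout of that off-target cleavage.
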