Addgene plasmid #168009: APneg-VAMP1c
Purpose: negative selection PACE Accessory Plasmid
Depositing lab: David Liu. Depositing organization: Broad Institute. Publication: Phage-assisted evolution of botulinum neurotoxin proteases with reprogrammed specificity. Blum TR, Liu H, Packer MS, Xiong X, Lee PG, Zhang S, Richter M, Minasov G, Satchell KJF, Dong M, Liu DR. Science. 2021 Feb 19;371(6531):803-810. doi: 10.1126/science.abf5972. PubMed 33602850.
Backbone
  Vector backbone: SC101
  Backbone manufacturer: David Liu Lab
  Vector type: Bacterial Expression
Growth in bacteria
  Bacterial resistance: Spectinomycin, 50 μg/mL
  Growth temperature: 37°C
  Growth strain: DH5alpha
  Copy number: Low Copy
Gene/Insert
  Gene/Insert name: VAMP1(T29-K89)-T7PAP
  Species: Synthetic
  Cloning method: Ligation Independent Cloning
Terms and licenses: Academic/Nonprofit Terms; Industry Terms: Not Available to Industry
Depositor comments: Additional insert: gIII/luxAB
How to cite: APneg-VAMP1c was a gift from David Liu (Addgene plasmid # 168009 ; http://n2t.net/addgene:168009 ; RRID:Addgene_168009)
